Addgene plasmid #243774: mGreenLantern-S OR T-SpyTag
Purpose: Expresses multifunctional construct enabling the OR-gated release of mGreenLantern from materials in response to sortase eSrtA(4S9) OR TEV treatment. Contains a SpyTag for material tethering.
Depositing lab: Cole DeForest. Depositing organization: University of Washington. Publication: Boolean logic-gated protein presentation through autonomously compiled molecular topology. Gharios R, Ross ML, Li A, Kottantharayil SP, Hoye J, DeForest CA. Nat Chem Biol. 2025 Oct 9. doi: 10.1038/s41589-025-02037-5. PubMed 41068299.
Backbone
  Vector backbone: pET 29b (+)
  Vector type: Bacterial Expression
Growth in bacteria
  Bacterial resistance: Kanamycin, 50 μg/mL
  Growth temperature: 37°C
  Growth strain: DH5alpha
  Copy number: High Copy
Gene/Insert
  Gene/Insert name: mGreenLantern
  Species: Synthetic
  Tag / fusion protein: 6x His tag (C terminal on insert)
  Cloning method: Restriction Enzyme; 5′ cloning site Unknown (unknown if destroyed)
Terms and licenses: Academic/Nonprofit Terms; Industry Terms: Not Available to Industry
Depositor comments: MGSS-mGreenLantern-GGS(x3)-TEVc-GGS(x3)-4S9c-GGS(x3)-SpyTag003-GGS(x3)-6xHis
How to cite: mGreenLantern-S OR T-SpyTag was a gift from Cole DeForest (Addgene plasmid # 243774 ; http://n2t.net/addgene:243774 ; RRID:Addgene_243774)
