[The description below was written by a language model from this plasmid's Addgene catalogue record and pLannotate feature annotations shown in this document.]
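Description:
mGreenLantern-S OR T-SpyTag is a 6,180 nt bacterial expression plasmid built on the pET-29b(+) backbone. It is maintained in E. coli through a ColE1/pMB1-type origin and selected with kanamycin via the aph(3')-Ia gene. The backbone also carries the bom region and rop gene, an f1 phage origin, and short remnants annotated as tetracycline-resistance fragments. The catalogue lists the plasmid as high copy, although rop is normally associated with reduced copy number. Expression follows the standard pET arrangement. A T7 promoter with an adjacent lac operator, together with plasmid-encoded lacI, makes transcription dependent on T7 RNA polymerase and inducible with IPTG. The T7 gene 10 ribosome binding site drives translation, and a T7 terminator closes the cassette.

The payload is a synthetic multidomain fusion. According to the depositor, it reads from N to C terminus as a short MGSS leader, the green fluorescent protein mGreenLantern, a TEV protease cleavage site, a recognition site for the evolved sortase eSrtA(4S9), SpyTag003 and a 6xHis tag, with the modules separated by triple GGS flexible linkers. The automated annotation labels the fluorescent protein as the related mClover1.5. It detects the TEV site and histidine stretches but not the sortase motif or SpyTag, so those elements rest on the depositor's description.

SpyTag allows covalent tethering of the protein to materials, presumably ones displaying its SpyCatcher partner. Because the two cleavage sites lie in series between the fluorescent cargo and the anchor, cutting at either one frees mGreenLantern. This gives OR-gated release in response to sortase or TEV treatment. The His tag is a standard handle for affinity purification.
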