Features (pLannotate 1.2.2; 21 found; start..end, strand, type, name):
     12..467     +  rep_origin     f1 ori (sequence partly withheld): f1 bacteriophage origin of replication; arrow indicates direction of (+) strand synthesis
    494..551     +  promoter       AmpR promoter (fragment): bla
    560..1375    -  CDS            KanR: aminoglycoside phosphotransferase; aph(3')-Ia; confers resistance to kanamycin in bacteria or G418 (Geneticin®) in eukaryotes
   1497..2085    +  rep_origin     ori: high-copy-number ColE1/pMB1/pBR322/pUC origin of replication
   2271..2413    -  misc_feature   bom: basis of mobility region from pBR322
   2515..2706    -  CDS            rop: Rop protein, which maintains plasmids at low copy number; rop
   2723..3103    +  CDS            YPB1_ECOLX: Protein predicted: Swiss-Prot protein existence level 4. From Escherichia coli.
   3175..3466    -  CDS            TcR (fragment): tetracycline efflux protein; tet; confers resistance to tetracycline
   3481..3502    -  protein_bind   CAP binding site: CAP binding activates transcription in the presence of cAMP. E. coli catabolite activator protein
   3515..4597    -  CDS            lacI: lac repressor; lacI; The lac repressor binds to the lac operator to inhibit transcription in E. coli. This inhibition can be relieved by adding lactose or isopropyl-β-D-thiogalactopyranoside (IPTG).
   4598..4675    -  promoter       lacI promoter: lacI
   4683..4962    -  CDS            TcR (fragment): tetracycline efflux protein; tet; confers resistance to tetracycline
   4988..5006    +  promoter       T7 promoter: promoter for bacteriophage T7 RNA polymerase
   5007..5031    +  protein_bind   lac operator: The lac repressor binds to the lac operator to inhibit transcription in E. coli. This inhibition can be relieved by adding lactose or isopropyl-β-D-thiogalactopyranoside (IPTG). lac repressor encoded by lacI
   5046..5068    +  RBS            RBS: efficient ribosome binding site from bacteriophage T7 gene 10 (Olins and Rangwala, 1989)
   5088..5804    +  CDS            mClover1.5: mClover1.5 is a fluorescent protein published in 2016, derived from Aequorea victoria. It is reported to be a monomer.
   5832..5849    +  CDS            TEV site (fragment): tobacco etch virus (TEV) protease recognition and cleavage site
   5996..6014    +  CDS            9xHis (fragment): 9xHis affinity tag
   6024..6041    +  CDS            9xHis (fragment): 9xHis affinity tag
   6051..6100    +  CDS            SET1 (fragment): solubility-enhancement tag derived from T7 phage gene 10B
   6108..6155    +  terminator     T7 terminator: transcription terminator for bacteriophage T7 RNA polymerase
>Addgene plasmid #243774 | mGreenLantern-S OR T-SpyTag | addgene full sequence | sequence record 486125 | Addgene NGS Result
TGGCGAATGGG
[124 nt withheld, positions 12-135]
C
[91 nt withheld, positions 137-227]
A
[49 nt withheld, positions 229-277]
CCTTTGACGTTGGAGTCCACGTTCTTT
[37 nt withheld, positions 305-341]
ACCCTATCTCGGTCTATTCTTTTGATTTATAAGGGATTTTGCCGATTTCGGCCTATTGGTTAAAAAATGA
GCTGATTTAACAAAAATTTAACGCGAATTTTAACAAAATATTAACGTTTACAATTTCAGGTGGCACTTTT
CGGGGAAATGTGCGCGGAACCCCTATTTGTTTATTTTTCTAAATACATTCAAATATGTATCCGCTCATGA
ATTAATTCTTAGAAAAACTCATCGAGCATCAAATGAAACTGCAATTTATTCATATCAGGATTATCAATAC
CATATTTTTGAAAAAGCCGTTTCTGTAATGAAGGAGAAAACTCACCGAGGCAGTTCCATAGGATGGCAAG
ATCCTGGTATCGGTCTGCGATTCCGACTCGTCCAACATCAATACAACCTATTAATTTCCCCTCGTCAAAA
ATAAGGTTATCAAGTGAGAAATCACCATGAGTGACGACTGAATCCGGTGAGAATGGCAAAAGTTTATGCA
TTTCTTTCCAGACTTGTTCAACAGGCCAGCCATTACGCTCGTCATCAAAATCACTCGCATCAACCAAACC
GTTATTCATTCGTGATTGCGCCTGAGCGAGACGAAATACGCGATCGCTGTTAAAAGGACAATTACAAACA
GGAATCGAATGCAACCGGCGCAGGAACACTGCCAGCGCATCAACAATATTTTCACCTGAATCAGGATATT
CTTCTAATACCTGGAATGCTGTTTTCCCGGGGATCGCAGTGGTGAGTAACCATGCATCATCAGGAGTACG
GATAAAATGCTTGATGGTCGGAAGAGGCATAAATTCCGTCAGCCAGTTTAGTCTGACCATCTCATCTGTA
ACATCATTGGCAACGCTACCTTTGCCATGTTTCAGAAACAACTCTGGCGCATCGGGCTTCCCATACAATC
GATAGATTGTCGCACCTGATTGCCCGACATTATCGCGAGCCCATTTATACCCATATAAATCAGCATCCAT
GTTGGAATTTAATCGCGGCCTAGAGCAAGACGTTTCCCGTTGAATATGGCTCATAACACCCCTTGTATTA
CTGTTTATGTAAGCAGACAGTTTTATTGTTCATGACCAAAATCCCTTAACGTGAGTTTTCGTTCCACTGA
GCGTCAGACCCCGTAGAAAAGATCAAAGGATCTTCTTGAGATCCTTTTTTTCTGCGCGTAATCTGCTGCT
TGCAAACAAAAAAACCACCGCTACCAGCGGTGGTTTGTTTGCCGGATCAAGAGCTACCAACTCTTTTTCC
GAAGGTAACTGGCTTCAGCAGAGCGCAGATACCAAATACTGTCCTTCTAGTGTAGCCGTAGTTAGGCCAC
CACTTCAAGAACTCTGTAGCACCGCCTACATACCTCGCTCTGCTAATCCTGTTACCAGTGGCTGCTGCCA
GTGGCGATAAGTCGTGTCTTACCGGGTTGGACTCAAGACGATAGTTACCGGATAAGGCGCAGCGGTCGGG
CTGAACGGGGGGTTCGTGCACACAGCCCAGCTTGGAGCGAACGACCTACACCGAACTGAGATACCTACAG
CGTGAGCTATGAGAAAGCGCCACGCTTCCCGAAGGGAGAAAGGCGGACAGGTATCCGGTAAGCGGCAGGG
TCGGAACAGGAGAGCGCACGAGGGAGCTTCCAGGGGGAAACGCCTGGTATCTTTATAGTCCTGTCGGGTT
TCGCCACCTCTGACTTGAGCGTCGATTTTTGTGATGCTCGTCAGGGGGGCGGAGCCTATGGAAAAACGCC
AGCAACGCGGCCTTTTTACGGTTCCTGGCCTTTTGCTGGCCTTTTGCTCACATGTTCTTTCCTGCGTTAT
CCCCTGATTCTGTGGATAACCGTATTACCGCCTTTGAGTGAGCTGATACCGCTCGCCGCAGCCGAACGAC
CGAGCGCAGCGAGTCAGTGAGCGAGGAAGCGGAAGAGCGCCTGATGCGGTATTTTCTCCTTACGCATCTG
TGCGGTATTTCACACCGCATATATGGTGCACTCTCAGTACAATCTGCTCTGATGCCGCATAGTTAAGCCA
GTATACACTCCGCTATCGCTACGTGACTGGGTCATGGCTGCGCCCCGACACCCGCCAACACCCGCTGACG
CGCCCTGACGGGCTTGTCTGCTCCCGGCATCCGCTTACAGACAAGCTGTGACCGTCTCCGGGAGCTGCAT
GTGTCAGAGGTTTTCACCGTCATCACCGAAACGCGCGAGGCAGCTGCGGTAAAGCTCATCAGCGTGGTCG
TGAAGCGATTCACAGATGTCTGCCTGTTCATCCGCGTCCAGCTCGTTGAGTTTCTCCAGAAGCGTTAATG
TCTGGCTTCTGATAAAGCGGGCCATGTTAAGGGCGGTTTTTTCCTGTTTGGTCACTGATGCCTCCGTGTA
AGGGGGATTTCTGTTCATGGGGGTAATGATACCGATGAAACGAGAGAGGATGCTCACGATACGGGTTACT
GATGATGAACATGCCCGGTTACTGGAACGTTGTGAGGGTAAACAACTGGCGGTATGGATGCGGCGGGACC
AGAGAAAAATCACTCAGGGTCAATGCCAGCGCTTCGTTAATACAGATGTAGGTGTTCCACAGGGTAGCCA
GCAGCATCCTGCGATGCAGATCCGGAACATAATGGTGCAGGGCGCTGACTTCCGCGTTTCCAGACTTTAC
GAAACACGGAAACCGAAGACCATTCATGTTGTTGCTCAGGTCGCAGACGTTTTGCAGCAGCAGTCGCTTC
ACGTTCGCTCGCGTATCGGTGATTCATTCTGCTAACCAGTAAGGCAACCCCGCCAGCCTAGCCGGGTCCT
CAACGACAGGAGCACGATCATGCGCACCCGTGGGGCCGCCATGCCGGCGATAATGGCCTGCTTCTCGCCG
AAACGTTTGGTGGCGGGACCAGTGACGAAGGCTTGAGCGAGGGCGTGCAAGATTCCGAATACCGCAAGCG
ACAGGCCGATCATCGTCGCGCTCCAGCGAAAGCGGTCCTCGCCGAAAATGACCCAGAGCGCTGCCGGCAC
CTGTCCTACGAGTTGCATGATAAAGAAGACAGTCATAAGTGCGGCGACGATAGTCATGCCCCGCGCCCAC
CGGAAGGAGCTGACTGGGTTGAAGGCTCTCAAGGGCATCGGTCGAGATCCCGGTGCCTAATGAGTGAGCT
AACTTACATTAATTGCGTTGCGCTCACTGCCCGCTTTCCAGTCGGGAAACCTGTCGTGCCAGCTGCATTA
ATGAATCGGCCAACGCGCGGGGAGAGGCGGTTTGCGTATTGGGCGCCAGGGTGGTTTTTCTTTTCACCAG
TGAGACGGGCAACAGCTGATTGCCCTTCACCGCCTGGCCCTGAGAGAGTTGCAGCAAGCGGTCCACGCTG
GTTTGCCCCAGCAGGCGAAAATCCTGTTTGATGGTGGTTAACGGCGGGATATAACATGAGCTGTCTTCGG
TATCGTCGTATCCCACTACCGAGATGTCCGCACCAACGCGCAGCCCGGACTCGGTAATGGCGCGCATTGC
GCCCAGCGCCATCTGATCGTTGGCAACCAGCATCGCAGTGGGAACGATGCCCTCATTCAGCATTTGCATG
GTTTGTTGAAAACCGGACATGGCACTCCAGTCGCCTTCCCGTTCCGCTATCGGCTGAATTTGATTGCGAG
TGAGATATTTATGCCAGCCAGCCAGACGCAGACGCGCCGAGACAGAACTTAATGGGCCCGCTAACAGCGC
GATTTGCTGGTGACCCAATGCGACCAGATGCTCCACGCCCAGTCGCGTACCGTCTTCATGGGAGAAAATA
ATACTGTTGATGGGTGTCTGGTCAGAGACATCAAGAAATAACGCCGGAACATTAGTGCAGGCAGCTTCCA
CAGCAATGGCATCCTGGTCATCCAGCGGATAGTTAATGATCAGCCCACTGACGCGTTGCGCGAGAAGATT
GTGCACCGCCGCTTTACAGGCTTCGACGCCGCTTCGTTCTACCATCGACACCACCACGCTGGCACCCAGT
TGATCGGCGCGAGATTTAATCGCCGCGACAATTTGCGACGGCGCGTGCAGGGCCAGACTGGAGGTGGCAA
CGCCAATCAGCAACGACTGTTTGCCCGCCAGTTGTTGTGCCACGCGGTTGGGAATGTAATTCAGCTCCGC
CATCGCCGCTTCCACTTTTTCCCGCGTTTTCGCAGAAACGTGGCTGGCCTGGTTCACCACGCGGGAAACG
GTCTGATAAGAGACACCGGCATACTCTGCGACATCGTATAACGTTACTGGTTTCACATTCACCACCCTGA
ATTGACTCTCTTCCGGGCGCTATCATGCCATACCGCGAAAGGTTTTGCGCCATTCGATGGTGTCCGGGAT
CTCGACGCTCTCCCTTATGCGACTCCTGCATTAGGAAGCAGCCCAGTAGTAGGTTGAGGCCGTTGAGCAC
CGCCGCCGCAAGGAATGGTGCATGCAAGGAGATGGCGCCCAACAGTCCCCCGGCCACGGGGCCTGCCACC
ATACCCACGCCGAAACAAGCGCTCATGAGCCCGAAGTGGCGAGCCCGATCTTCCCCATCGGTGATGTCGG
CGATATAGGCGCCAGCAACCGCACCTGTGGCGCCGGTGATGCCGGCCACGATGCGTCCGGCGTAGAGGAT
CGAGATCGATCTCGATCCCGCGAAATTAATACGACTCACTATAGGGGAATTGTGAGCGGATAACAATTCC
CCTCTAGAAATAATTTTGTTTAACTTTAAGAAGGAGATATACATATGGGGTCAAGTATGGTAAGCAAAGG
AGAAGAGCTGTTTACCGGTGTTGTCCCGATTCTGGTCGAACTGGATGGCGACGTGAATGGTCATAAGTTC
TCCGTGCGTGGTGAGGGCGAGGGTGACGCGACCAATGGCAAATTGACCCTTAAGTTCATCTGCACCACGG
GTAAACTGCCAGTTCCGTGGCCTACATTGGTGACCACCCTGGGTTATGGCGTTGCGTGTTTTGCCCGTTA
CCCGGACCACATGAAACAGCACGACTTTTTCAAGAGCGCAATGCCGGAGGGTTATGTTCAAGAACGCACC
ATTAGCTTTAAGGATGACGGCACCTATAAGACGCGTGCTGAAGTTAAATTCGAAGGCGACACCTTGGTCA
ACCGTATTGTTCTGAAAGGGATCGATTTCAAGGAGGATGGTAACATTCTTGGTCACAAATTGGAGTACAA
CTTCAACAGCCACAAGGTGTATATCACGGCTGATAAACAAAAAAACGGTATTAAAGCCAATTTTAAGACC
CGTCATAACGTGGAGGACGGTGGCGTGCAGCTGGCAGACCATTACCAGCAAAACACCCCGATCGGCGACG
GTCCGGTTCTGCTGCCGGATAATCATTACCTGTCCCATCAGAGCAAACTCAGCAAGGATCCGAATGAAAA
AAGAGATCACATGGTTCTGAAGGAGCGCGTGACTGCGGCGGGTATCACGCATGATATGGATGAATTATAC
AAAGGTGGCTCTGGTGGCTCAGGCGGCAGCGAAAACCTGTACTTCCAGAGCGGTGGTAGCGGCGGCTCTG
GAGGCTCGCTGCCGGAAAGCGGCGGTGGTTCCGGCGGATCCGGCGGTAGCCGTGGTGTGCCGCATATCGT
AATGGTGGACGCGTATAAGCGCTACAAGGGTGGTTCTGGAGGCTCGGGTGGTAGCCACCACCACCACCAC
CACTAACTCGAGCACCACCACCACCACCACTGAGATCCGGCTGCTAACAAAGCCCGAAAGGAAGCTGAGT
TGGCTGCTGCCACCGCTGAGCAATAACTAGCATAACCCCTTGGGGCCTCTAAACGGGTCTTGAGGGGTTT
TTTGCTGAAAGGAGGAACTATATCCGGAT
